>Addgene plasmid #37106 | pQCXIH-PSM-Rb | addgene partial sequence | sequence record 46791 | hRb-F2 5'-gtgcgctcttgaggttgtaa-3'
CTTGATTCTGGAACAGATTTGTCTTTCCCATGGATTCTGAATGTGCTTAATTTAAAAGCCTTTGATTTTT
ACAAAGTGATCGAAAGTTTTATCAAAGCAGAAGGCAACTTGACAAGAGAAATGATAAAACATTTAGAACG
ATGTGAACATCGAATCATGGAATCCCTTGCATGGCTCTCAGATTCACCTTTATTTGATCTTATTAAACAA
TCAAAGGACCGAGAAGGACCAACTGATCACCTTGAATCTGCTTGTCCTCTTAATCTTCCTCTCCAGAATA
ATCACACTGCAGCAGATATGTATCTTTCTCCTGTAAGATCTCCAAAGAAAAAAGGTTCAACTACGCGTGT
AAATTCTACTGCAAATGCAGAGACACAAGCAACCTCAGCCTTCCAGACCCAGAAGCCATTGAAATCTACC
TCTCTTTCACTGTTTTATAAAAAAGTGTATCGGCTAGCCTATCTCCGGCTAAATACACTTTGTGAACGCC
TTCTGTCTGAGCACCCAGAATTAGAACATATCATCTGGACCCTTTTCCAGCACACCCTGCAGAATGAGTA
TGAACTCATGAGAGACAGGCATTTGGACCAAATTATGATGTGTTCCATGTATGGCATATGCAAAGTGAAG
AATATAGACCTTAAATTCAAAATCATTGTAACAGCATACAAGGATCTTCCTCATGCTGTTCAGGAGACAT
TCAAACGTGTTTTGATCAAAGAAGAGGAGTATGATTCTATTATAGTATTCTATAACTCGGTCTTCATGCA
GAGACTGAAAACAAATATTTTGCAGTATGCTTCCACCAGGCCCCCTACCTTGGCACCAATACCTCACATT
CCTCGAGACCCTTACAAGTTTCCTAGTGCACCCTTACGGAT
