>Addgene plasmid #37106 | pQCXIH-PSM-Rb | addgene partial sequence | sequence record 50832 | hygro-R 5'-tatccacgccctcctacatc-3'
TTCGCCCTCCGAGAGCTGCATCAGGTCGGAGACGCTGTCGAACTTTTCGATCAGAAACTTCTCGACAGAC
GTCGCGGTGAGTTCAGGCTTTCCGGATCTATCCATCTTTGGTACGGGTTGTGGCAAGCTTATCATCGTGT
TTTTCAAAGGAAAACCACGTCCCCGTGGTTCGGGGGGCCTAGACGTTTTTTTAACCTCGACTAAACACAT
GTAAAGCATGTGCACCGAGGCCCCAGATCAGATCCCATACAATGGGGTACCTTCTGGGCATCCTTCAGCC
CCTTGTTGAATACGCTTGAGGAGAGCCATTTGACTCTTTCCACAACTATCCAACTCACAACGTGGCACTG
GGGTTGTGCCGCCTTTGCAGGTGTATCTTATACACGTGGCTTTTGGCCGCAGAGGCACCTGTCGCCAGGT
GGGGGGTTCCGCTGCCTGCAAAGGGTCGCTACAGACGTTGTTTGTCTTCAAGAAGCTTCCAGAGGAACTG
CTTCCTTCACGACATTCAACAGACCTTGCATTCCTTTGGCGAGAGGGGAAAGACCCCTAGGAATGCTCGT
CAAGAAGACAGGGCCAGGTTTCCGGGCCCTCACATTGCCAAAAGACGGCAATATGGTGGAAAATAACATA
TAGACAAACGCACACCGGCCTTATTCCAAGCGGCTTCGGCCAGTAACGTTAGGGGGGGGGGAGGGAGAGG
GGGGGGGGGGGGGGGGGGG
