>Addgene plasmid #37106 | pQCXIH-PSM-Rb | addgene partial sequence | sequence record 51134 | LNCX 5'-AGCTCGTTTAGTGAACCGTCAGATC-3'
GCTGTTTTGACCTCCATAGAAGACACCGGGACCGATCCAGCCTCCGCGGCCGGGAACGGTGCATTGGAAC
GGACCTGCAGGAATTGATCCGCGGCCGCACCGGTAGGCCTCGTACGCTTAATTAACGGATCCGCCACCAT
GAACACTATCCAACAATTAATGATGATTTTAAATTCAGCAAGTGATCAACCTTCAGAAAATCTGATTTCC
TATTTTAACAACTGCACAGTGAATCCAAAAGAAAGTATACTGAAAAGAGTGAAGGATATAGGATACATCT
TTAAAGAGAAATTTGCTAAAGCTGTGGGACAGGGTTGTGTCGAAATTGGATCACAGCGATACAAACTTGG
AGTTCGCTTGTATTACCGAGTAATGGAATCCATGCTTAAATCAGAAGAAGAACGATTATCCATTCAAAAT
TTTAGCAAACTTCTGAATGACAACATTTTTCATATGTCTTTATTGGCGTGCGCTCTTGAGGTTGTAATGG
CCACATATAGCAGAAGTACATCTCAGAATCTTGATTCTGGAACAGATTTGTCTTTCCCATGGATTCTGAA
TGTGCTTAATTTAAAAGCCTTTGATTTTTACAAAGTGATCGAAAGTTTTATCAAAGCAGAAGGCAACTTG
ACAAGAGAAATGATAAAACATTTAGAACGATGTGAACATCGAATCATGGAATCCCTTGCATGGCTCTCAG
ATTCACCTTTATTTGATCTTATTAAACAATCAAAGGACCGAGAAGGACCAACTGATCACCTTGAATCTGC
TTGTCCTCTTAATCTTCCTCTCCAGAATAATCACACTGCAGCAGATATGTATCTTTCTCCTGTAAGATCT
CCAAAGAAAAAAGGTTCAACTACGCGTGTAAATTCTACTGCAAATGCAGAGACACAAGCAACCTCAGCCT
TCCAGACCCAGAAGCCATTG
