>Addgene plasmid #37106 | pQCXIH-PSM-Rb | addgene partial sequence | sequence record 53685 | hRb-F3 5'-TTGCAGTATGCTTCCACCAG-3'
TCGAGACCCTTACAAGTTTCCTAGTGCACCCTTACGGATTCCTGGAGGGAACATCTATATTGCACCCCTG
AAGCTTCCATATAAAATTTCAGAAGGTCTGCCGGCACCAACAAAAATGGCTCCAAGATCAAGAATCTTAG
TATCAATTGGTGAATCATTCGGGACTTCTGAGAAGTTCCAGAAAATAAATCAGATGGTATGTAACAGCGA
CCGTGTGCTCAAAAGAAGTGCTGAAGGAAGCAACCCTCCTAAACCACTGAAAAAACTACGCTTTGATATT
GAAGGATCAGATGAAGCAGATGGAAGTAAACATCTCCCAGGAGAGTCCAAATTTCAGCAGAAACTGGCAG
AAATGACTTCTACTCGAACACGAATGCAAAAGCAGAAAATGAATGATAGCATGGATACCTCAAACAAGGA
AGAGAAATGAGGATCTCAGAAGCTCGGATCCGGAATTCCGCCCC
