[The description below was written by a language model from this plasmid's Addgene catalogue record.]
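Description:
pQCXIH-PSM-Rb is a retroviral mammalian expression plasmid built on the commercial pQCXIH backbone (about 7.8 kb without insert). It is propagated in E. coli under ampicillin selection, and transduced or transfected mammalian cells are selected with hygromycin. The record lists a CMV promoter driving the insert, and the use of an IRES-directed reverse sequencing primer is consistent with the bicistronic design of this vector family, in which the gene of interest and the hygromycin resistance gene are translated from a single transcript through an internal ribosome entry site. This arrangement links drug resistance to expression of the insert. No feature table is provided, so details of the LTRs, packaging signal and bacterial origin are not documented here.

The insert, roughly 1.6 kb and cloned into a BamHI site at both ends, encodes a truncated and mutated form of the human retinoblastoma tumour suppressor RB1. It contains only residues 379–928, the "large pocket" region. It also carries seven substitutions at serine and threonine residues: S780A, S788D, S795A, S807A, S811L, T821A and T826A. The depositor notes that this allele is also known as PSM.7LP, a phosphorylation-site mutant. Altering these sites is generally understood to make the protein refractory to inactivation by cyclin-dependent kinase phosphorylation, leaving it constitutively active as a repressor of E2F and an inducer of growth arrest. In line with the associated publication on Rb/E2F-induced growth arrest and the Mediator subunit MED13L, the construct is suited to producing retrovirus for stable delivery of active Rb into cultured cells to study cell-cycle arrest and its genetic requirements.
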