Addgene plasmid #37106: pQCXIH-PSM-Rb
Depositing lab: Joseph Nevins. Depositing organization: Duke University. Publication: A role for Mediator complex subunit MED13L in Rb/E2F-induced growth arrest. Angus SP, Nevins JR. Oncogene. 2012 Jan 16. doi: 10.1038/onc.2011.622. PubMed 22249253.
Backbone
  Vector backbone: pQCXIH
  Backbone manufacturer: Clontech
  Backbone size w/o insert (bp): 7800
  Vector type: Mammalian Expression, Retroviral
  Selectable markers: Hygromycin
Growth in bacteria
  Bacterial resistance: Ampicillin, 100 μg/mL
  Growth temperature: 37°C
  Growth strain: DH5alpha
  Copy number: Unknown
Gene/Insert
  Gene/Insert name: Rb
  Species: H. sapiens (human)
  Insert size (bp): 1600
  Mutation: aa 379-928 only; large pocket of human Rb with aa substitutions S780A, S788D, S795A, S807A, S811L, T821A, T826A
  Entrez Gene: RB1 (a.k.a. OSRC, PPP1R130, RB, p105-Rb, p110-RB1, pRb, pp110)
  Promoter: CMV
  Cloning method: Restriction Enzyme; 5′ cloning site BamHI (not destroyed); 3′ cloning site BamHI (not destroyed)
  Sequencing primers: 5′ LNCX; 3′ IRES-R
Terms and licenses: Academic/Nonprofit Terms; Industry Terms: Not Available to Industry
Depositor comments: Also known as PSM.7LP (Knudsen and Wang 1997 MCB 17:5771).
How to cite: pQCXIH-PSM-Rb was a gift from Joseph Nevins (Addgene plasmid # 37106 ; http://n2t.net/addgene:37106 ; RRID:Addgene_37106)
